Addgene plasmid #144542: TFORF3066
Purpose: Lentiviral vector for overexpressing transcription factor ORFs with unique 24-bp barcodes. Barcodes facilitate identification of transcription factors in pooled screens.
Depositing lab: Feng Zhang. Depositing organization: Broad Institute. Publication: A transcription factor atlas of directed differentiation. Joung J, Ma S, Tay T, Geiger-Schuller KR, Kirchgatterer PC, Verdine VK, Guo B, Arias-Garcia MA, Allen WE, Singh A, Kuksenko O, Abudayyeh OO, Gootenberg JS, Fu Z, Macrae RK, Buenrostro JD, Regev A, Zhang F. Cell. 2023 Jan 5;186(1):209-229.e26. doi: 10.1016/j.cell.2022.11.026. PubMed 36608654.
Backbone
  Vector backbone: pLX_TRC317
  Backbone manufacturer: Broad Institute Genetic Perturbation Platform
  Backbone size w/o insert (bp): 8264
  Vector type: Mammalian Expression, Lentiviral
  Selectable markers: Puromycin
Growth in bacteria
  Bacterial resistance: Ampicillin, 100 μg/mL
  Growth temperature: 37°C
  Growth strain: Stbl3
  Copy number: High Copy
Gene/Insert
  Gene/Insert name: CXXC1
  Species: H. sapiens (human)
  Insert size (bp): 2186
  Entrez Gene: CXXC1 (a.k.a. 2410002I16Rik, 5830420C16Rik, CFP1, CGBP, HsT2645, PCCX1, PHF18, SPP1, ZCGPC1, hCGBP)
  Promoter: EF1a
  Tag / fusion protein: V5 (C terminal on insert)
  Cloning method: Gateway Cloning
  Sequencing primers: 5′ GGGTGGAGACTGAAGTTAGGCCAG; 3′ CACATAGCGTAAAAGGAGCAACATAG
Resource information
  A portion of this plasmid was derived from a plasmid made by: Broad Institute Genetic Perturbation Platform
Terms and licenses: Academic/Nonprofit Terms; Industry Terms: Not Available to Industry
Depositor comments: NM_001101654.1 Please test multiple small colonies in case of plasmid recombination. To make this collection available in a timely manner, a portion of this collection was not fully sequenced by Addgene. If an Addgene verified full plasmid sequence is not available, please contact us prior to placing an order to request the full sequence.
How to cite: TFORF3066 was a gift from Feng Zhang (Addgene plasmid # 144542 ; http://n2t.net/addgene:144542 ; RRID:Addgene_144542)
