[The description below was written by a language model from this plasmid's Addgene catalogue record and pLannotate feature annotations shown in this document.]
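Description:
TFORF3066 is a third-generation-style, self-inactivating lentiviral expression plasmid built on the pLX_TRC317 backbone and carrying the human CXXC1 open reading frame (also known as CFP1 or CGBP), which encodes a transcriptional activator that binds unmethylated CpG motifs. It belongs to a barcoded transcription factor ORF collection. Each member carries a unique 24-bp barcode so that the overexpressed factor can be identified in pooled screens, although the barcode itself is not annotated in the feature table. In bacteria the plasmid is maintained through a high-copy ColE1/pUC-type origin and selected with ampicillin via β-lactamase. An f1 origin and remnants of lac and T7/T3 cloning elements are also present. The depositor notes a risk of plasmid recombination, which is common for LTR-containing vectors.

The viral genome is transcribed from an RSV promoter fused to a truncated HIV-1 5' LTR, followed by the Ψ packaging signal, a gag fragment and the RRE for Rev-dependent export. It ends in a ΔU3 3' LTR, which inactivates LTR promoter activity after integration, with an SV40 polyadenylation signal downstream. Inside this unit, an SV40 early promoter drives puromycin N-acetyltransferase for selecting transduced mammalian cells, and a cPPT/CTS element aids nuclear import. The EF-1α promoter then drives CXXC1, which was inserted by Gateway recombination and is flanked by attB1 and attB2 sites. The ORF reads through attB2 into a C-terminal V5 epitope tag for detection. A WPRE downstream enhances transcript stability and expression. The short U6 promoter fragment annotated between V5 and the WPRE is probably only a residual or primer-binding sequence. The construct is used to overexpress CXXC1 stably, alone or in pooled screens such as directed differentiation studies.
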