Features (pLannotate 1.2.2; 34 found; start..end, strand, type, name):
      1..1179    +  promoter       EF-1α promoter: strong constitutive promoter for human elongation factor EF-1α
   1200..1217    +  protein_bind   attB1 (fragment): mutant version of attB; core recombination site for the Gateway® BP reaction BP Clonase™
   1223..3202    +  CDS            CXXC1: CXXC1_HUMAN - Also known as CFP1, CGBP, PCCX1, PHF18. Experimental evidence at protein level: Swiss-Prot protein existence level 1. Transcriptional activator that exhibits a unique DNA binding specificity for CpG unmethylated motifs with a preference for CpGG. From Homo sapiens (Human).
   3205..3228    -  protein_bind   attB2: mutant version of attB; recombination site for the Gateway® BP reaction BP Clonase™
   3236..3277    +  CDS            V5 tag: epitope tag from simian virus 5
   3293..3346    +  promoter       U6 promoter (fragment): RNA polymerase III promoter for human U6 snRNA
   3388..3976    +  misc_feature   WPRE: woodchuck hepatitis virus posttranscriptional regulatory element
   4027..4046    +  misc_feature   cPPT/CTS (fragment): central polypurine tract and central termination sequence of HIV-1
   4048..4281    +  LTR            3' LTR (ΔU3): self-inactivating 3' long terminal repeat (LTR) from HIV-1
   4359..4480    +  polyA_signal   SV40 poly(A) signal: SV40 polyadenylation signal
   4520..4655    +  rep_origin     SV40 ori: SV40 origin of replication
   4676..4694    -  promoter       T7 promoter: promoter for bacteriophage T7 RNA polymerase
   4702..4857    +  CDS            lacZα (fragment): LacZα fragment of β-galactosidase; lacZ fragment
   4862..5290    +  rep_origin     f1 ori (sequence partly withheld): f1 bacteriophage origin of replication; arrow indicates direction of (+) strand synthesis
   5343..5447    +  promoter       AmpR promoter: bla
   5448..6308    +  CDS            AmpR: β-lactamase; bla; confers resistance to ampicillin, carbenicillin, and related antibiotics
   6479..7067    +  rep_origin     ori: high-copy-number ColE1/pMB1/pBR322/pUC origin of replication
   7250..7342    +  CDS            lacI (fragment): lac repressor; lacI; The lac repressor binds to the lac operator to inhibit transcription in E. coli. This inhibition can be relieved by adding lactose or isopropyl-β-D-thiogalactopyranoside (IPTG).
   7355..7376    +  protein_bind   CAP binding site: CAP binding activates transcription in the presence of cAMP. E. coli catabolite activator protein
   7391..7421    +  promoter       lac promoter: promoter for the E. coli lac operon
   7429..7445    +  protein_bind   lac operator: The lac repressor binds to the lac operator to inhibit transcription in E. coli. This inhibition can be relieved by adding lactose or isopropyl-β-D-thiogalactopyranoside (IPTG). lac repressor encoded by lacI
   7490..7508    +  promoter       T3 promoter: promoter for bacteriophage T3 RNA polymerase
   7536..7762    +  promoter       RSV promoter: Rous sarcoma virus enhancer/promoter
   7763..7943    +  LTR            5' LTR (truncated): truncated 5' long terminal repeat (LTR) from HIV-1
   7990..8115    +  misc_feature   HIV-1 Ψ: packaging signal of human immunodeficiency virus type 1
   8099..8462    +  CDS            HIV-1 gag (fragment): gag protein from human immunodeficiency virus 1; gag
   8608..8841    +  misc_feature   RRE: The Rev response element (RRE) of HIV-1 allows for Rev-dependent mRNA export from the nucleus to the cytoplasm.
   9218..9244    +  CDS            Rev (fragment): human immunodeficiency virus 1 (HIV-1) Rev protein; rev; enhances nuclear export of unspliced and incompletely spliced viral mRNAs
   9251..9274    +  promoter       SV40 promoter (fragment): SV40 early promoter
   9275..9346    +  promoter       SV40 promoter (fragment): SV40 enhancer and early promoter
   9370..9505    +  rep_origin     SV40 ori: SV40 origin of replication
   9551..10147   +  CDS            PuroR (fragment): puromycin N-acetyltransferase; pac from Streptomyces; confers resistance to puromycin
  10196..10313   +  misc_feature   cPPT/CTS: central polypurine tract and central termination sequence of HIV-1
  10378..10444   +  CDS            small t antigen (fragment): SV40 (simian virus 40) small t antigen
>Addgene plasmid #144542 | TFORF3066 | addgene full sequence | sequence record 353564 | Addgene NGS Result
GGCTCCGGTGCCCGTCAGTGGGCAGAGCGCACATCGCCCACAGTCCCCGAGAAGTTGGGGGGAGGGGTCG
GCAATTGAACCGGTGCCTAGAGAAGGTGGCGCGGGGTAAACTGGGAAAGTGATGTCGTGTACTGGCTCCG
CCTTTTTCCCGAGGGTGGGGGAGAACCGTATATAAGTGCAGTAGTCGCCGTGAACGTTCTTTTTCGCAAC
GGGTTTGCCGCCAGAACACAGGTAAGTGCCGTGTGTGGTTCCCGCGGGCCTGGCCTCTTTACGGGTTATG
GCCCTTGCGTGCCTTGAATTACTTCCACCTGGCTGCAGTACGTGATTCTTGATCCCGAGCTTCGGGTTGG
AAGTGGGTGGGAGAGTTCGAGGCCTTGCGCTTAAGGAGCCCCTTCGCCTCGTGCTTGAGTTGAGGCCTGG
CCTGGGCGCTGGGGCCGCCGCGTGCGAATCTGGTGGCACCTTCGCGCCTGTCTCGCTGCTTTCGATAAGT
CTCTAGCCATTTAAAATTTTTGATGACCTGCTGCGACGCTTTTTTTCTGGCAAGATAGTCTTGTAAATGC
GGGCCAAGATCTGCACACTGGTATTTCGGTTTTTGGGGCCGCGGGCGGCGACGGGGCCCGTGCGTCCCAG
CGCACATGTTCGGCGAGGCGGGGCCTGCGAGCGCGGCCACCGAGAATCGGACGGGGGTAGTCTCAAGCTG
GCCGGCCTGCTCTGGTGCCTGGCCTCGCGCCGCCGTGTATCGCCCCGCCCTGGGCGGCAAGGCTGGCCCG
GTCGGCACCAGTTGCGTGAGCGGAAAGATGGCCGCTTCCCGGCCCTGCTGCAGGGAGCTCAAAATGGAGG
ACGCGGCGCTCGGGAGAGCGGGCGGGTGAGTCACCCACACAAAGGAAAAGGGCCTTTCCGTCCTCAGCCG
TCGCTTCATGTGACTCCACGGAGTACCGGGCGCCGTCCAGGCACCTCGATTAGTTCTCGAGCTTTTGGAG
TACGTCGTCTTTAGGTTGGGGGGAGGGGTTTTATGCGATGGAGTTTCCCCACACTGAGTGGGTGGAGACT
GAAGTTAGGCCAGCTTGGCACTTGATGTAATTCTCCTTGGAATTTGCCCTTTTTGAGTTTGGATCTTGGT
TCATTCTCAAGCCTCAGACAGTGGTTCAAAGTTTTTTTCTTCCATTTCAGGTGTCGTGAGGCTAGCATCG
ATTGATCAACAAGTTTGTACAAAAAAGTTGGCATGGAGGGAGATGGTTCAGACCCAGAGCCTCCAGATGC
CGGGGAGGACAGCAAGTCCGAGAATGGGGAGAATGCGCCCATCTACTGCATCTGCCGCAAACCGGACATC
AACTGCTTCATGATCGGGTGTGACAACTGCAATGAGTGGTTCCATGGGGACTGCATCCGGATCACTGAGA
AGATGGCCAAGGCCATCCGGGAGTGGTACTGTCGGGAGTGCAGAGAGAAAGACCCCAAGCTAGAGATTCG
CTATCGGCACAAGAAATCACGGGAGCGGGATGGCAATGAGCGGGACAGCAGTGAGCCCCGGGATGAGGGT
GGAGGGCGCAAGAGGCCTGTCCCTGATCCAGACCTGCAGCGCCGGGCAGGGTCAGGGACAGGGGTTGGGG
CCATGCTTGCTCGGGGCTCTGCTTCGCCCCACAAATCCTCTCCGCAGCCCTTGGTGGCCACACCCAGCCA
GCATCACCAGCAGCAGCAGCAGCAGATCAAACGGTCAGCCCGCATGTGTGGTGAGTGTGAGGCATGTCGG
CGCACTGAGGACTGTGGTCACTGTGATTTCTGTCGGGACATGAAGAAGTTCGGGGGCCCCAACAAGATCC
GGCAGAAGTGCCGGCTGCGCCAGTGCCAGCTGCGGGCCCGGGAATCGTACAAGTACTTCCCTTCCTCGCT
CTCACCAGTGACGCCCTCAGAGTCCCTGCCAAGGCCCCGCCGGCCACTGCCCACCCAACAGCAGCCACAG
CCATCACAGAAGTTAGGGCGCATCCGTGAAGATGAGGGGGCAGTGGCGTCATCAACAGTCAAGGAGCCTC
CTGAGGCTACAGCCACACCTGAGCCACTCTCAGATGAGGACCTACCTCTGGATCCTGACCTGTATCAGGA
CTTCTGTGCAGGGGCCTTTGATGACCATGGCCTGCCCTGGATGAGCGACACAGAAGAGTCCCCATTCCTG
GACCCCGCGCTGCGGAAGAGGGCAGTGAAAGTGAAGCATGTGAAGCGTCGGGAGAAGAAGTCTGAGAAGA
AGGTGATGGAGAGGAAGGAGGAGCGATACAAGCGGCATCGGCAGAAGCAGAAGCACAAGGATAAATGGAA
ACACCCAGAGAGGGCTGATGCCAAGGACCCTGCGTCACTGCCCCAGTGCCTGGGGCCCGGCTGTGTGCGC
CCCGCCCAGCCCAGCTCCAAGTATTGCTCAGATGACTGTGGCATGAAGCTGGCAGCCAACCGCATCTACG
AGATCCTCCCCCAGCGCATCCAGCAGTGGCAGCAGAGCCCTTGCATTGCTGAAGAGCACGGCAAGAAGCT
GCTCGAACGCATTCGCCGAGAGCAGCAGAGTGCCCGCACCCGCCTTCAGGAAATGGAACGCCGATTCCAT
GAGCTTGAGGCCATCATTCTACGTGCCAAGCAGCAGGCTGTGCGCGAGGATGAGGAGAGCAACGAGGGTG
ACAGTGATGACACAGACCTGCAGATCTTCTGTGTTTCCTGTGGGCACCCCATCAACCCACGTGTTGCCTT
GCGCCACATGGAGCGCTGCTACGCCAAGTATGAGAGCCAGACGTCCTTTGGGTCCATGTACCCCACACGC
ATTGAAGGGGCCACACGACTCTTCTGTGATGTGTATAATCCTCAGAGCAAAACATACTGTAAGCGGCTCC
AGGTGCTGTGCCCCGAGCACTCACGGGACCCCAAAGTGCCAGCTGACGAGGTATGCGGGTGCCCCCTTGT
ACGTGATGTCTTTGAGCTCACGGGTGACTTCTGCCGCCTGCCCAAGCGCCAGTGCAATCGCCATTACTGC
TGGGAGAAGCTGCGGCGTGCGGAAGTGGACTTGGAGCGCGTGCGTGTGTGGTACAAGCTGGACGAGCTGT
TTGAGCAGGAGCGCAATGTGCGCACAGCCATGACAAACCGCGCGGGATTGCTGGCCCTGATGCTGCACCA
GACGATCCAGCACGATCCCCTCACTACCGACCTGCGCTCCAGTGCCGACCGCTGCCCAACTTTCTTGTAC
AAAGTGGTTGATATCGGTAAGCCTATCCCTAACCCTCTCCTCGGTCTCGATTCTACGTAGTAATGAACTA
GTCCGTAACTTGAAAGTATTTCGATTTCTTGGCTTTATATATCTTGTGGAAAGGACGAACATTACAACAG
CTGACAACACTCACGCGTTAAGTCGACAATCAACCTCTGGATTACAAAATTTGTGAAAGATTGACTGGTA
TTCTTAACTATGTTGCTCCTTTTACGCTATGTGGATACGCTGCTTTAATGCCTTTGTATCATGCTATTGC
TTCCCGTATGGCTTTCATTTTCTCCTCCTTGTATAAATCCTGGTTGCTGTCTCTTTATGAGGAGTTGTGG
CCCGTTGTCAGGCAACGTGGCGTGGTGTGCACTGTGTTTGCTGACGCAACCCCCACTGGTTGGGGCATTG
CCACCACCTGTCAGCTCCTTTCCGGGACTTTCGCTTTCCCCCTCCCTATTGCCACGGCGGAACTCATCGC
CGCCTGCCTTGCCCGCTGCTGGACAGGGGCTCGGCTGTTGGGCACTGACAATTCCGTGGTGTTGTCGGGG
AAATCATCGTCCTTTCCTTGGCTGCTCGCCTGTGTTGCCACCTGGATTCTGCGCGGGACGTCCTTCTGCT
ACGTCCCTTCGGCCCTCAATCCAGCGGACCTTCCTTCCCGCGGCCTGCTGCCGGCTCTGCGGCCTCTTCC
GCGTCTTCGCCTTCGCCCTCAGACGAGTCGGATCTCCCTTTGGGCCGCCTCCCCGCGTCGACTTTAAGAC
CAATGACTTACAAGGCAGCTGTAGATCTTAGCCACTTTTTAAAAGAAAAGGGGGGACTGGAAGGGCTAAT
TCACTCCCAACGAAGACAAGATCTGCTTTTTGCTTGTACTGGGTCTCTCTGGTTAGACCAGATCTGAGCC
TGGGAGCTCTCTGGCTAACTAGGGAACCCACTGCTTAAGCCTCAATAAAGCTTGCCTTGAGTGCTTCAAG
TAGTGTGTGCCCGTCTGTTGTGTGACTCTGGTAACTAGAGATCCCTCAGACCCTTTTAGTCAGTGTGGAA
AATCTCTAGCAGTACGTATAGTAGTTCATGTCATCTTATTATTCAGTATTTATAACTTGCAAAGAAATGA
ATATCAGAGAGTGAGAGGAACTTGTTTATTGCAGCTTATAATGGTTACAAATAAAGCAATAGCATCACAA
ATTTCACAAATAAAGCATTTTTTTCACTGCATTCTAGTTGTGGTTTGTCCAAACTCATCAATGTATCTTA
TCATGTCTGGCTCTAGCTATCCCGCCCCTAACTCCGCCCATCCCGCCCCTAACTCCGCCCAGTTCCGCCC
ATTCTCCGCCCCATGGCTGACTAATTTTTTTTATTTATGCAGAGGCCGAGGCCGCCTCGGCCTCTGAGCT
ATTCCAGAAGTAGTGAGGAGGCTTTTTTGGAGGCCTAGGGACGTACCCAATTCGCCCTATAGTGAGTCGT
ATTACGCGCGCTCACTGGCCGTCGTTTTACAACGTCGTGACTGGGAAAACCCTGGCGTTACCCAACTTAA
TCGCCTTGCAGCACATCCCCCTTTCGCCAGCTGGCGTAATAGCGAAGAGGCCCGCACCGATCGCCCTTCC
CAACAGTTGCGCAGCCTGAATGGCGAATGGG
[124 nt withheld, positions 4862-4985]
C
[91 nt withheld, positions 4987-5077]
A
[49 nt withheld, positions 5079-5127]
CCTTTGACGTTGGAGTCCACGTTCTTT
[37 nt withheld, positions 5155-5191]
ACCCTATCTCGGTCTATTCTTTTGATTTATAAGGGATTTTGCCGATTTCGGCCTATTGGTTAAAAAATGA
GCTGATTTAACAAAAATTTAACGCGAATTTTAACAAAATATTAACGCTTACAATTTAGGTGGCACTTTTC
GGGGAAATGTGCGCGGAACCCCTATTTGTTTATTTTTCTAAATACATTCAAATATGTATCCGCTCATGAG
ACAATAACCCTGATAAATGCTTCAATAATATTGAAAAAGGAAGAGTATGAGTATTCAACATTTCCGTGTC
GCCCTTATTCCCTTTTTTGCGGCATTTTGCCTTCCTGTTTTTGCTCACCCAGAAACGCTGGTGAAAGTAA
AAGATGCTGAAGATCAGTTGGGTGCACGAGTGGGTTACATCGAACTGGATCTCAACAGCGGTAAGATCCT
TGAGAGTTTTCGCCCCGAAGAACGTTTTCCAATGATGAGCACTTTTAAAGTTCTGCTATGTGGCGCGGTA
TTATCCCGTATTGACGCCGGGCAAGAGCAACTCGGTCGCCGCATACACTATTCTCAGAATGACTTGGTTG
AGTACTCACCAGTCACAGAAAAGCATCTTACGGATGGCATGACAGTAAGAGAATTATGCAGTGCTGCCAT
AACCATGAGTGATAACACTGCGGCCAACTTACTTCTGACAACGATCGGAGGACCGAAGGAGCTAACCGCT
TTTTTGCACAACATGGGGGATCATGTAACTCGCCTTGATCGTTGGGAACCGGAGCTGAATGAAGCCATAC
CAAACGACGAGCGTGACACCACGATGCCTGTAGCAATGGCAACAACGTTGCGCAAACTATTAACTGGCGA
ACTACTTACTCTAGCTTCCCGGCAACAATTAATAGACTGGATGGAGGCGGATAAAGTTGCAGGACCACTT
CTGCGCTCGGCCCTTCCGGCTGGCTGGTTTATTGCTGATAAATCTGGAGCCGGTGAGCGTGGGTCTCGCG
GTATCATTGCAGCACTGGGGCCAGATGGTAAGCCCTCCCGTATCGTAGTTATCTACACGACGGGGAGTCA
GGCAACTATGGATGAACGAAATAGACAGATCGCTGAGATAGGTGCCTCACTGATTAAGCATTGGTAACTG
TCAGACCAAGTTTACTCATATATACTTTAGATTGATTTAAAACTTCATTTTTAATTTAAAAGGATCTAGG
TGAAGATCCTTTTTGATAATCTCATGACCAAAATCCCTTAACGTGAGTTTTCGTTCCACTGAGCGTCAGA
CCCCGTAGAAAAGATCAAAGGATCTTCTTGAGATCCTTTTTTTCTGCGCGTAATCTGCTGCTTGCAAACA
AAAAAACCACCGCTACCAGCGGTGGTTTGTTTGCCGGATCAAGAGCTACCAACTCTTTTTCCGAAGGTAA
CTGGCTTCAGCAGAGCGCAGATACCAAATACTGTTCTTCTAGTGTAGCCGTAGTTAGGCCACCACTTCAA
GAACTCTGTAGCACCGCCTACATACCTCGCTCTGCTAATCCTGTTACCAGTGGCTGCTGCCAGTGGCGAT
AAGTCGTGTCTTACCGGGTTGGACTCAAGACGATAGTTACCGGATAAGGCGCAGCGGTCGGGCTGAACGG
GGGGTTCGTGCACACAGCCCAGCTTGGAGCGAACGACCTACACCGAACTGAGATACCTACAGCGTGAGCT
ATGAGAAAGCGCCACGCTTCCCGAAGGGAGAAAGGCGGACAGGTATCCGGTAAGCGGCAGGGTCGGAACA
GGAGAGCGCACGAGGGAGCTTCCAGGGGGAAACGCCTGGTATCTTTATAGTCCTGTCGGGTTTCGCCACC
TCTGACTTGAGCGTCGATTTTTGTGATGCTCGTCAGGGGGGCGGAGCCTATGGAAAAACGCCAGCAACGC
GGCCTTTTTACGGTTCCTGGCCTTTTGCTGGCCTTTTGCTCACATGTTCTTTCCTGCGTTATCCCCTGAT
TCTGTGGATAACCGTATTACCGCCTTTGAGTGAGCTGATACCGCTCGCCGCAGCCGAACGACCGAGCGCA
GCGAGTCAGTGAGCGAGGAAGCGGAAGAGCGCCCAATACGCAAACCGCCTCTCCCCGCGCGTTGGCCGAT
TCATTAATGCAGCTGGCACGACAGGTTTCCCGACTGGAAAGCGGGCAGTGAGCGCAACGCAATTAATGTG
AGTTAGCTCACTCATTAGGCACCCCAGGCTTTACACTTTATGCTTCCGGCTCGTATGTTGTGTGGAATTG
TGAGCGGATAACAATTTCACACAGGAAACAGCTATGACCATGATTACGCCAAGCGCGCAATTAACCCTCA
CTAAAGGGAACAAAAGCTGGAGCTGCAAGCTTAATGTAGTCTTATGCAATACTCTTGTAGTCTTGCAACA
TGGTAACGATGAGTTAGCAACATGCCTTACAAGGAGAGAAAAAGCACCGTGCATGCCGATTGGTGGAAGT
AAGGTGGTACGATCGTGCCTTATTAGGAAGGCAACAGACGGGTCTGACATGGATTGGACGAACCACTGAA
TTGCCGCATTGCAGAGATATTGTATTTAAGTGCCTAGCTCGATACATAAACGGGTCTCTCTGGTTAGACC
AGATCTGAGCCTGGGAGCTCTCTGGCTAACTAGGGAACCCACTGCTTAAGCCTCAATAAAGCTTGCCTTG
AGTGCTTCAAGTAGTGTGTGCCCGTCTGTTGTGTGACTCTGGTAACTAGAGATCCCTCAGACCCTTTTAG
TCAGTGTGGAAAATCTCTAGCAGTGGCGCCCGAACAGGGACTTGAAAGCGAAAGGGAAACCAGAGGAGCT
CTCTCGACGCAGGACTCGGCTTGCTGAAGCGCGCACGGCAAGAGGCGAGGGGCGGCGACTGGTGAGTACG
CCAAAAATTTTGACTAGCGGAGGCTAGAAGGAGAGAGATGGGTGCGAGAGCGTCAGTATTAAGCGGGGGA
GAATTAGATCGCGATGGGAAAAAATTCGGTTAAGGCCAGGGGGAAAGAAAAAATATAAATTAAAACATAT
AGTATGGGCAAGCAGGGAGCTAGAACGATTCGCAGTTAATCCTGGCCTGTTAGAAACATCAGAAGGCTGT
AGACAAATACTGGGACAGCTACAACCATCCCTTCAGACAGGATCAGAAGAACTTAGATCATTATATAATA
CAGTAGCAACCCTCTATTGTGTGCATCAAAGGATAGAGATAAAAGACACCAAGGAAGCTTTAGACAAGAT
AGAGGAAGAGCAAAACAAAAGTAAGACCACCGCACAGCAAGCGGCCGCTGATCTTCAGACCTGGAGGAGG
AGATATGAGGGACAATTGGAGAAGTGAATTATATAAATATAAAGTAGTAAAAATTGAACCATTAGGAGTA
GCACCCACCAAGGCAAAGAGAAGAGTGGTGCAGAGAGAAAAAAGAGCAGTGGGAATAGGAGCTTTGTTCC
TTGGGTTCTTGGGAGCAGCAGGAAGCACTATGGGCGCAGCGTCAATGACGCTGACGGTACAGGCCAGACA
ATTATTGTCTGGTATAGTGCAGCAGCAGAACAATTTGCTGAGGGCTATTGAGGCGCAACAGCATCTGTTG
CAACTCACAGTCTGGGGCATCAAGCAGCTCCAGGCAAGAATCCTGGCTGTGGAAAGATACCTAAAGGATC
AACAGCTCCTGGGGATTTGGGGTTGCTCTGGAAAACTCATTTGCACCACTGCTGTGCCTTGGAATGCTAG
TTGGAGTAATAAATCTCTGGAACAGATTTGGAATCACACGACCTGGATGGAGTGGGACAGAGAAATTAAC
AATTACACAAGCTTAATACACTCCTTAATTGAAGAATCGCAAAACCAGCAAGAAAAGAATGAACAAGAAT
TATTGGAATTAGATAAATGGGCAAGTTTGTGGAATTGGTTTAACATAACAAATTGGCTGTGGTATATAAA
ATTATTCATAATGATAGTAGGAGGCTTGGTAGGTTTAAGAATAGTTTTTGCTGTACTTTCTATAGTGAAT
AGAGTTAGGCAGGGATATTCACCATTATCGTTTCAGACCCACCTCCCAACCCCGAGGGGACCCATGCATT
GCATCTCAATTAGTCAGCAACCAGGTGTGGAAAGTCCCCAGGCTCCCCAGCAGGCAGAAGTATGCAAAGC
ATGCGTCTCAATTAGTCAGCAACCATAGTCCCGCCCCTAACTCCGCCCATCCCGCCCCTAACTCCGCCCA
GTTCCGCCCATTCTCCGCCCCATGGCTGACTAATTTTTTTTATTTATGCAGAGGCCGAGGCCGCCTCGGC
CTCTGAGCTATTCCAGAAGTAGTGAGGAGGCTTTTTTGGAGGCCTAGGCTTTTGCAAAAAGCTTTCTAGA
GGTACCACCGGAGCTTACCATGACCGAGTACAAGCCCACGGTGCGCCTCGCCACCCGCGACGACGTCCCC
AGGGCCGTACGCACCCTCGCCGCCGCGTTCGCCGACTACCCCGCCACGCGCCACACCGTCGATCCGGACC
GCCACATCGAGCGGGTCACCGAGCTGCAAGAACTCTTCCTCACGCGCGTCGGGCTCGACATCGGCAAGGT
GTGGGTCGCGGACGACGGCGCCGCCGTGGCGGTCTGGACCACGCCGGAGAGCGTCGAAGCGGGGGCGGTG
TTCGCCGAGATCGGCCCGCGCATGGCCGAGTTGAGCGGTTCCCGGCTGGCCGCGCAGCAACAGATGGAAG
GCCTCCTGGCGCCGCACCGGCCCAAGGAGCCCGCGTGGTTCCTGGCCACCGTCGGCGTCTCGCCCGACCA
CCAGGGCAAGGGTCTGGGCAGCGCCGTCGTGCTCCCCGGAGTGGAGGCGGCCGAGCGCGCCGGGGTGCCC
GCCTTCCTGGAGACCTCCGCGCCCCGCAACCTCCCCTTCTACGAGCGGCTCGGCTTCACCGTCACCGCCG
ACGTCGAGGTGCCCGAAGGACCGCGCACCTGGTGCATGACCCGCAAGCCCGGTGCCAGTTAACGAATTCT
AGATCTTGAGACAAATGGCAGTATTCATCCACAATTTTAAAAGAAAAGGGGGGATTGGGGGGTACAGTGC
AGGGGAAAGAATAGTAGACATAATAGCAACAGACATACAAACTAAAGAATTACAAAAACAAATTACAAAA
ATTCAAAATTTTCGGGTTTATTACAGGGACAGCAGAGATCCACTTTGGCGCCGGCTCGAGGCCTGCAGGT
GCAAAGATGGATAAAGTTTTAAACAGAGAGGAATCTTTGCAGCTAATGGACCTTCTAGGTCTTGAAAGGA
GTGGGAATT
