>Addgene plasmid #144542 | TFORF3066 | depositor partial sequence | sequence record 285741 | Insert
ATCGATTGATCAACAAGTTTGTACAAAAAAGTTGGCATGGAGGGAGATGGTTCAGACCCAGAGCCTCCAG
ATGCCGGGGAGGACAGCAAGTCCGAGAATGGGGAGAATGCGCCCATCTACTGCATCTGCCGCAAACCGGA
CATCAACTGCTTCATGATCGGGTGTGACAACTGCAATGAGTGGTTCCATGGGGACTGCATCCGGATCACT
GAGAAGATGGCCAAGGCCATCCGGGAGTGGTACTGTCGGGAGTGCAGAGAGAAAGACCCCAAGCTAGAGA
TTCGCTATCGGCACAAGAAATCACGGGAGCGGGATGGCAATGAGCGGGACAGCAGTGAGCCCCGGGATGA
GGGTGGAGGGCGCAAGAGGCCTGTCCCTGATCCAGACCTGCAGCGCCGGGCAGGGTCAGGGACAGGGGTT
GGGGCCATGCTTGCTCGGGGCTCTGCTTCGCCCCACAAATCCTCTCCGCAGCCCTTGGTGGCCACACCCA
GCCAGCATCACCAGCAGCAGCAGCAGCAGATCAAACGGTCAGCCCGCATGTGTGGTGAGTGTGAGGCATG
TCGGCGCACTGAGGACTGTGGTCACTGTGATTTCTGTCGGGACATGAAGAAGTTCGGGGGCCCCAACAAG
ATCCGGCAGAAGTGCCGGCTGCGCCAGTGCCAGCTGCGGGCCCGGGAATCGTACAAGTACTTCCCTTCCT
CGCTCTCACCAGTGACGCCCTCAGAGTCCCTGCCAAGGCCCCGCCGGCCACTGCCCACCCAACAGCAGCC
ACAGCCATCACAGAAGTTAGGGCGCATCCGTGAAGATGAGGGGGCAGTGGCGTCATCAACAGTCAAGGAG
CCTCCTGAGGCTACAGCCACACCTGAGCCACTCTCAGATGAGGACCTACCTCTGGATCCTGACCTGTATC
AGGACTTCTGTGCAGGGGCCTTTGATGACCATGGCCTGCCCTGGATGAGCGACACAGAAGAGTCCCCATT
CCTGGACCCCGCGCTGCGGAAGAGGGCAGTGAAAGTGAAGCATGTGAAGCGTCGGGAGAAGAAGTCTGAG
AAGAAGGTGATGGAGAGGAAGGAGGAGCGATACAAGCGGCATCGGCAGAAGCAGAAGCACAAGGATAAAT
GGAAACACCCAGAGAGGGCTGATGCCAAGGACCCTGCGTCACTGCCCCAGTGCCTGGGGCCCGGCTGTGT
GCGCCCCGCCCAGCCCAGCTCCAAGTATTGCTCAGATGACTGTGGCATGAAGCTGGCAGCCAACCGCATC
TACGAGATCCTCCCCCAGCGCATCCAGCAGTGGCAGCAGAGCCCTTGCATTGCTGAAGAGCACGGCAAGA
AGCTGCTCGAACGCATTCGCCGAGAGCAGCAGAGTGCCCGCACCCGCCTTCAGGAAATGGAACGCCGATT
CCATGAGCTTGAGGCCATCATTCTACGTGCCAAGCAGCAGGCTGTGCGCGAGGATGAGGAGAGCAACGAG
GGTGACAGTGATGACACAGACCTGCAGATCTTCTGTGTTTCCTGTGGGCACCCCATCAACCCACGTGTTG
CCTTGCGCCACATGGAGCGCTGCTACGCCAAGTATGAGAGCCAGACGTCCTTTGGGTCCATGTACCCCAC
ACGCATTGAAGGGGCCACACGACTCTTCTGTGATGTGTATAATCCTCAGAGCAAAACATACTGTAAGCGG
CTCCAGGTGCTGTGCCCCGAGCACTCACGGGACCCCAAAGTGCCAGCTGACGAGGTATGCGGGTGCCCCC
TTGTACGTGATGTCTTTGAGCTCACGGGTGACTTCTGCCGCCTGCCCAAGCGCCAGTGCAATCGCCATTA
CTGCTGGGAGAAGCTGCGGCGTGCGGAAGTGGACTTGGAGCGCGTGCGTGTGTGGTACAAGCTGGACGAG
CTGTTTGAGCAGGAGCGCAATGTGCGCACAGCCATGACAAACCGCGCGGGATTGCTGGCCCTGATGCTGC
ACCAGACGATCCAGCACGATCCCCTCACTACCGACCTGCGCTCCAGTGCCGACCGCTGCCCAACTTTCTT
GTACAAAGTGGTTGATATCGGTAAGCCTATCCCTAACCCTCTCCTCGGTCTCGATTCTACGTAGTAATGA
ACTAGTCCGTAACTTGAAAGTATTTCGATTTCTTGGCTTTATATATCTTGTGGAAAGGACGAACATTACA
ACAGCTGACAACACTC
