>Addgene plasmid #144542 | TFORF3066 | depositor partial sequence | sequence record 285742 | Barcode
ACATTACAACAGCTGACAACACTC
